>Addgene plasmid #198956 | pGL0_43 [tsr] | addgene full sequence | sequence record 401288 | Addgene NGS Result
TAGCGTGCGAACAGCACGCTATTGTTGTATCATTACTCGCATCCATTCTCAGGCTGTCTCGTCTCGTCTC
CGAGGTCTCAAATGACTGAGTTGGACACCATCGCAAATCCGTCCGATCCCGCGGTGCAGCGGATCATCGA
TGTCACCAAGCCGTCGCGATCCAACATAAAGACAACGTTGATCGAGGACGTCGAGCCCCTCATGCACAGC
ATCGCGGCCGGGGTGGAGTTCATCGAGGTCTACGGCAGCGACAGCAGTCCTTTTCCATCTGAGTTGCTGG
ATCTGTGCGGGCGGCAGAACATACCGGTCCGCCTCATCGACTCCTCGATCGTCAACCAGTTGTTCAAGGG
GGAGCGGAAGGCCAAGACATTCGGCATCGCCCGCGTCCCTCGCCCGGCCAGGTTCGGCGATATCGCGAGC
CGGCGTGGGGACGTCGTCGTTCTCGACGGGGTGAAGATCGTCGGGAACATCGGCGCGATAGTACGCACGT
CGCTCGCGCTCGGAGCGTCGGGGATCATCCTGGTCGACAGTGACATCACCAGCATCGCGGACCGGCGTCT
CCAAAGGGCCAGCCGAGGTTACGTCTTCTCCCTTCCCGTCGTTCTCTCCGGTCGCGAGGAGGCCATCGCC
TTCATTCGGGACAGCGGTATGCAGCTGATGACGCTCAAGGCGGATGGCGACATTTCCGTGAAGGAACTCG
GGGACAATCCGGATCGGCTGGCCTTGCTGTTCGGCAGCGAAAAGGGTGGGCCTTCCGACCTGTTCGAGGA
GGCGTCTTCCGCCTCGGTTTCCATCCCCATGATGAGCCAGACCGAGTCTCTCAACGTTTCCGTTTCCCTC
GGAATCGCGCTGCACGAGAGGATCGACAGGAATCTCGCGGCCAACCGATAAGCTTTGAGACCACCCCAGG
ATACATAGATTACCACAACTCCGAGCCCTTCCACCTAGCGTGCTAACCACGCACGCTATTGTTGTATCCC
ATATAATGCAATCGTAGTCTACCTGACTGTACTTAGAAATGTGGCTTCGCCTTTGCCCACGCACCTGATC
GCTCCTCGTTTGCTTTTAAGGACCGGACGAACCACAGAGCATTAGAAGGCTAGGTGGAGGCTCAGTGATG
ATAAGTCTGCGATGGTGGATGCATGTGTCATGGTCATAGCTGTTTCCTGTGTGAAATTGTTATCCGCTCA
GAGGGCACAATCCTATTCCGCGCTATCCGACAATCTCCAAGACATTAGGTGGAGTTCAGTTCGGCGTATG
GCATATGTCGCTGGAAAGAACATGTGAGCAAAAGGCCAGCAAAAGGCCAGGAACCGTAAAAAGGCCGCGT
TGCTGGCGTTTTTCCATAGGCTCCGCCCCCCTGACGAGCATCACAAAAATCGACGCTCAAGTCAGAGGTG
GCGAAACCCGACAGGACTATAAAGATACCAGGCGTTTCCCCCTGGAAGCTCCCTCGTGCGCTCTCCTGTT
CCGACCCTGCCGCTTACCGGATACCTGTCCGCCTTTCTCCCTTCGGGAAGCGTGGCGCTTTCTCATAGCT
CACGCTGTAGGTATCTCAGTTCGGTGTAGGTCGTTCGCTCCAAGCTGGGCTGTGTGCACGAACCCCCCGT
TCAGCCCGACCGCTGCGCCTTATCCGGTAACTATCGTCTTGAGTCCAACCCGGTAAGACACGACTTATCG
CCACTGGCAGCAGCCACTGGTAACAGGATTAGCAGAGCGAGGTATGTAGGCGGTGCTACAGAGTTCTTGA
AGTGGTGGCCTAACTACGGCTACACTAGAAGAACAGTATTTGGTATCTGCGCTCTGCTGAAGCCAGTTAC
CTTCGGAAAAAGAGTTGGTAGCTCTTGATCCGGCAAACAAACCACCGCTGGTAGCGGTGGTTTTTTTGTT
TGCAAGCAGCAGATTACGCGCAGAAAAAAAGGATCTCAAGAAGATCCTTTGATCTTTTCTACGGGGTCTG
ACGCTCTATTCAACAAAGCCGCCGTCCCGTCAAGTCAGCGTAAATGGGTAGGGGGCTTCAAATCGTCCCC
CCATACGATATAAGTTGTTACTAGTGCTTGGATTCTCACCAATAAAAAACGCCCGGCGGCAACCGAGCGT
TCTGAACAAATCCAGATGGAGTTCTGAGGTCATTACTGGATCTATCAACAGGAGTCCAAGCGAGCTCGAT
ATCAAATTACGCCCCGCCCTGCCACTCATCGCAGTACTGTTGTAATTCATTAAGCATTCTGCCGACATGG
AAGCCATCACAAACGGCATGATGAACCTGAATCGCCAGCGGCATCAGCACCTTGTCGCCTTGCGTATAAT
ATTTGCCCATGGTGAAAACGGGGGCGAAGAAGTTGTCCATATTGGCCACGTTTAAATCAAAACTGGTGAA
ACTCACCCAGGGATTGGCTGAGACGAAAAACATATTCTCAATAAACCCTTTAGGGAAATAGGCCAGGTTT
TCACCGTAACACGCCACATCTTGCGAATATATGTGTAGAAACTGCCGGAAATCGTCGTGGTATTCACTCC
AGAGCGATGAAAACGTTTCAGTTTGCTCATGGAAAACGGTGTAACAAGGGTGAACACTATCCCATATCAC
CAGCTCACCGTCTTTCATTGCCATACGAAATTCCGGATGAGCATTCATCAGGCGGGCAAGAATGTGAATA
AAGGCCGGATAAAACTTGTGCTTATTTTTCTTTACGGTCTTTAAAAAGGCCGTAATATCCAGCTGAACGG
TCTGGTTATAGGTACATTGAGCAACTGACTGAAATGCCTCAAAATGTTCTTTACGATGCCATTGGGATAT
ATCAACGGTGGTATATCCAGTGATTTTTTTCTCCATTTTAGCTTCCTTAGCTCCTGAAAATCTCGATAAC
TCAAAAAATACGCCCGGTAGTGATCTTATTTCATTATGGTGAAAGTTGGAACCTCTTACGTGCCGATCAA
CGTCTCATTGATACCTGAAACAAAACCCATCGTACGGCCAAGGAAGTCTCCAATAACTGTGATCCACCAC
AAGCGCCAGGGTTTTCCCAGTCACGACGTTGTAAAACGACGGCCAGTCATGCATAATCCGCACGCATCTG
GAATAAGGAAGTGCCATTCCGCCTGACCT
Features (pLannotate 1.2.2; 6 found; start..end, strand, type, name):
     82..888     +  CDS            tsnR: TSNR_STRAJ - Also known as tsr From Streptomyces azureus.
   1341..1929    -  rep_origin     ori: high-copy-number ColE1/pMB1/pBR322/pUC origin of replication
   2062..2156    -  terminator     lambda t0 terminator: transcription terminator from phage lambda
   2180..2836    -  CDS            cat: CAT_ECOLX - Experimental evidence at protein level: Swiss-Prot protein existence level 1. This enzyme is an effector of chloramphenicol resistance in bacteria. From Escherichia coli. This protein is used as a marker in many commonly used cloning vectors, such as pACYC184.
   2837..2939    -  promoter       cat promoter: promoter of the E. coli cat gene encoding chloramphenicol acetyltransferase
   3014..3057    -  CDS            lacZα (fragment): LacZα fragment of β-galactosidase; lacZ fragment
