[The description below was written by a language model from this plasmid's Addgene catalogue record and pLannotate feature annotations shown in this document.]
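Description:
pGL0_43 [tsr] is a small (about 3.1 kb) synthetic-biology plasmid that serves as a "Level 0" part in a hierarchical modular cloning toolkit, built on the pGLDV_17 backbone. It is a storage and donor vector maintained in E. coli rather than an expression construct in its own right. Propagation relies on a high-copy ColE1/pMB1/pUC-type origin of replication, and selection is by chloramphenicol, conferred by the E. coli cat (chloramphenicol acetyltransferase) gene driven by its native cat promoter and followed by the phage lambda t0 terminator. A short residual lacZα fragment is annotated near the cloning region. This may be a remnant of a screening cassette that the part replaced, although the record lists the cloning method as unknown.

The payload is tsr (annotated as tsnR), a coding sequence of roughly 800 bp from Streptomyces azureus. This gene encodes the 23S rRNA methyltransferase that protects the ribosome from thiostrepton, and it is a widely used thiostrepton-resistance marker in Streptomyces and other actinomycetes. The feature table shows no promoter or terminator flanking the gene, although automated annotation may not detect every regulatory sequence. Nor does the record describe the flanking assembly sites or overhangs.

The associated work concerns high-throughput identification of functional origins of replication in non-model bacteria. In that context, this plasmid most plausibly supplies a selectable-marker module to be combined with other parts, such as candidate origins, into higher-level plasmids for testing in diverse bacterial hosts. The record itself states the purpose only as "Level 0 part".
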