Addgene plasmid #198956: pGL0_43 [tsr]
Purpose: Level 0 part
Depositing lab: Charlie Gilbert & Nili Ostrov & Cultivarium Tools. Depositing organization: Cultivarium, Convergent Research. Publication: A scalable framework for high-throughput identification of functional origins of replication in non-model bacteria. Gilbert C, Brumwell SL, Crits-Christoph A, Kang SC, Martin-Moldes Z, Alsharif W, Esmurria A, Nguyen M-A, Lee HH, Ostrov N. bioRxiv 2023.05.19.541510 10.1101/2023.05.19.541510.
Backbone
  Vector backbone: pGLDV_17
  Vector type: Synthetic Biology
Growth in bacteria
  Bacterial resistance: Chloramphenicol, 25 μg/mL
  Growth temperature: 37°C
  Growth strain: E. coli Zymo 10B
  Copy number: High Copy
Gene/Insert
  Gene/Insert name: tsr
  Species: Streptomyces azureus
  Cloning method: Unknown
Resource information
  A portion of this plasmid was derived from a plasmid made by: John Kinsella (Gusek & Kinsella 2008 https://doi.org/10.3109/10408419209113517)
Terms and licenses: Academic/Nonprofit Terms; Industry Terms: Not Available to Industry
How to cite: pGL0_43 [tsr] was a gift from Charlie Gilbert & Nili Ostrov & Cultivarium Tools (Addgene plasmid # 198956 ; http://n2t.net/addgene:198956 ; RRID:Addgene_198956)
